>Addgene plasmid #108789 | pBW1340_pCAG-PV1-PhiC31-N233-L1-FRB-NLS-BGHpA | depositor full sequence | sequence record 205070 | Full Sequence
CCCAAGCTTGGCGTAATCATGGTCATAGCTGTTTCCTGTGTGAAATTGTTATCCGCTCACAATTCCACAC
AACATACGAGCCGGAAGCATAAAGTGTAAAGCCTGGGGTGCCTAATGAGTGAGCTAACTCACATTAATTG
CGTTGCGCTCACTGCCCGCTTTCCAGTCGGGAAACCTGTCGTGCCAGCGGATCCGCATCTCAATTAGTCA
GCAACCATAGTCCCGCCCCTAACTCCGCCCAGTTCCGCCCATTCTCCGCCCCATGGCTGACTAATTTTTT
TTATTTATGCAGAGGCCGAGGCCGCCTCGGCCTCTGAGCTATTCCAGAAGTAGTGAGGAGGCTTTTTTGG
AGGCCTAGGCTTTTGCAAAAAGCTAACTTGTTTATTGCAGCTTATAATGGTTACAAATAAAGCAATAGCA
TCACAAATTTCACAAATAAAGCATTTTTTTCACTGCATTCTAGTTGTGGTTTGTCCAAACTCATCAATGT
ATCTTATCATGTCTGGATCCGCTGCATTAATGAATCGGCCAACGCGCGGGGAGAGGCGGTTTGCGTATTG
GGCGCTCTTCCGCTTCCTCGCTCACTGACTCGCTGCGCTCGGTCGTTCGGCTGCGGCGAGCGGTATCAGC
TCACTCAAAGGCGGTAATACGGTTATCCACAGAATCAGGGGATAACGCAGGAAAGAACATGTGAGCAAAA
GGCCAGCAAAAGGCCAGGAACCGTAAAAAGGCCGCGTTGCTGGCGTTTTTCCATAGGCTCCGCCCCCCTG
ACGAGCATCACAAAAATCGACGCTCAAGTCAGAGGTGGCGAAACCCGACAGGACTATAAAGATACCAGGC
GTTTCCCCCTGGAAGCTCCCTCGTGCGCTCTCCTGTTCCGACCCTGCCGCTTACCGGATACCTGTCCGCC
TTTCTCCCTTCGGGAAGCGTGGCGCTTTCTCATAGCTCACGCTGTAGGTATCTCAGTTCGGTGTAGGTCG
TTCGCTCCAAGCTGGGCTGTGTGCACGAACCCCCCGTTCAGCCCGACCGCTGCGCCTTATCCGGTAACTA
TCGTCTTGAGTCCAACCCGGTAAGACACGACTTATCGCCACTGGCAGCAGCCACTGGTAACAGGATTAGC
AGAGCGAGGTATGTAGGCGGTGCTACAGAGTTCTTGAAGTGGTGGCCTAACTACGGCTACACTAGAAGAA
CAGTATTTGGTATCTGCGCTCTGCTGAAGCCAGTTACCTTCGGAAAAAGAGTTGGTAGCTCTTGATCCGG
CAAACAAACCACCGCTGGTAGCGGTGGTTTTTTTGTTTGCAAGCAGCAGATTACGCGCAGAAAAAAAGGA
TCTCAAGAAGATCCTTTGATCTTTTCTACGGGGTCTGACGCTCAGTGGAACGAAAACTCACGTTAAGGGA
TTTTGGTCATGAGATTATCAAAAAGGATCTTCACCTAGATCCTTTTAAATTAAAAATGAAGTTTTAAATC
AATCTAAAGTATATATGAGTAAACTTGGTCTGACAGTTACCAATGCTTAATCAGTGAGGCACCTATCTCA
GCGATCTGTCTATTTCGTTCATCCATAGTTGCCTGACTCCCCGTCGTGTAGATAACTACGATACGGGAGG
GCTTACCATCTGGCCCCAGTGCTGCAATGATACCGCGAGACCCACGCTCACCGGCTCCAGATTTATCAGC
AATAAACCAGCCAGCCGGAAGGGCCGAGCGCAGAAGTGGTCCTGCAACTTTATCCGCCTCCATCCAGTCT
ATTAATTGTTGCCGGGAAGCTAGAGTAAGTAGTTCGCCAGTTAATAGTTTGCGCAACGTTGTTGCCATTG
CTACAGGCATCGTGGTGTCACGCTCGTCGTTTGGTATGGCTTCATTCAGCTCCGGTTCCCAACGATCAAG
GCGAGTTACATGATCCCCCATGTTGTGCAAAAAAGCGGTTAGCTCCTTCGGTCCTCCGATCGTTGTCAGA
AGTAAGTTGGCCGCAGTGTTATCACTCATGGTTATGGCAGCACTGCATAATTCTCTTACTGTCATGCCAT
CCGTAAGATGCTTTTCTGTGACTGGTGAGTACTCAACCAAGTCATTCTGAGAATAGTGTATGCGGCGACC
GAGTTGCTCTTGCCCGGCGTCAATACGGGATAATACCGCGCCACATAGCAGAACTTTAAAAGTGCTCATC
ATTGGAAAACGTTCTTCGGGGCGAAAACTCTCAAGGATCTTACCGCTGTTGAGATCCAGTTCGATGTAAC
CCACTCGTGCACCCAACTGATCTTCAGCATCTTTTACTTTCACCAGCGTTTCTGGGTGAGCAAAAACAGG
AAGGCAAAATGCCGCAAAAAAGGGAATAAGGGCGACACGGAAATGTTGAATACTCATACTCTTCCTTTTT
CAATATTATTGAAGCATTTATCAGGGTTATTGTCTCATGAGCGGATACATATTTGAATGTATTTAGAAAA
ATAAACAAATAGGGGTTCCGCGCACATTTCCCCGAAAAGTGCCACCTGGGTCGACATTGATTATTGACTA
GTTATTAATAGTAATCAATTACGGGGTCATTAGTTCATAGCCCATATATGGAGTTCCGCGTTACATAACT
TACGGTAAATGGCCCGCCTGGCTGACCGCCCAACGACCCCCGCCCATTGACGTCAATAATGACGTATGTT
CCCATAGTAACGCCAATAGGGACTTTCCATTGACGTCAATGGGTGGAGTATTTACGGTAAACTGCCCACT
TGGCAGTACATCAAGTGTATCATATGCCAAGTACGCCCCCTATTGACGTCAATGACGGTAAATGGCCCGC
CTGGCATTATGCCCAGTACATGACCTTATGGGACTTTCCTACTTGGCAGTACATCTACGTATTAGTCATC
GCTATTACCATGGTCGAGGTGAGCCCCACGTTCTGCTTCACTCTCCCCATCTCCCCCCCCTCCCCACCCC
CAATTTTGTATTTATTTATTTTTTAATTATTTTGTGCAGCGATGGGGGCGGGGGGGGGGGGGGCGCGCGC
CAGGCGGGGCGGGGCGGGGCGAGGGGCGGGGCGGGGCGAGGCGGAAAGGTGCGGCGGCAGCCAATCAGAG
CGGCGCGCTCCGAAAGTTTCCTTTTATGGCGAGGCGGCGGCGGCGGCGGCCCTATAAAAAGCGAAGCGCG
CGGCGGGCGGGAGTCGCTGCGTTGCCTTCGCCCCGTGCCCCGCTCCGCGCCGCCTCGCGCCGCCCGCCCC
GGCTCTGACTGACCGCGTTACTCCCACAGGTGAGCGGGCGGGACGGCCCTTCTCCTCCGGGCTGTAATTA
GCGCTTGGTTTAATGACGGCTCGTTTCTTTTCTGTGGCTGCGTGAAAGCCTTAAAGGGCTCCGGGAGGGC
CCTTTGTGCGGGGGGGAGCGGCTCGGGGGGTGCGTGCGTGTGTGTGTGCGTGGGGAGCGCCGCGTGCGGC
TCCGCGCTGCCCGGCGGCTGTGAGCGCTGCGGGCGCGGCGCGGGGCTTTGTGCGCTCCGCAGTGTGCGCG
AGGGGAGCGCGGCCGGGGGCGGTGCCCCGCGGTGCGGGGGGGGCTGCGAGGGGAACAAAGGCTGCGTGCG
GGGTGTGTGCGTGGGGGGGTGAGCAGGGGGTGTGGGCGCGGCGGTCGGGCTGTAACCCCCCCCTGCACCC
CCCTCCCCGAGTTGCTGAGCACGGCCCGGCTTCGGGTGCGGGGCTCCGTACGGGGCGTGGCGCGGGGCTC
GCCGTGCCGGGCGGGGGGTGGCGGCAGGTGGGGGTGCCGGGCGGGGCGGGGCCGCCTCGGGCCGGGGAGG
GCTCGGGGGAGGGGCGCGGCGGCCCCCGGAGCGCCGGCGGCTGTCGAGGCGCGGCGAGCCGCAGCCATTG
CCTTTTATGGTAATCGTGCGAGAGGGCGCAGGGACTTCCTTTGTCCCAAATCTGTGCGGAGCCGAAATCT
GGGAGGCGCCGCCGCACCCCCTCTAGCGGGCGCGGGGCGAAGCGGTGCGGCGCCGGCAGGAAGGAAATGG
GCGGGGAGGGCCTTCGTGCGTCGCCGCGCCGCCGTCCCCTTCTCCCTCTCCAGCCTCGGGGCTGTCCGCG
GGGGGACGGCTGCCTTCGGGGGGGACGGGGCAGGGCGGGGTTCGGCTTCTGGCGTGTGACCGGCGGCTCT
AGAGCCTCTGCTAACCATGTTCATGCCTTCTTCTTTTTCCTACAGCTCCTGGGCAACGTGCTGGTTATTG
TGCTGTCTCATCATTTTGGCAAAGAATTGATTAATTCGAGCGAAGGCGCGCCCATTACTCGCATCCATTC
TCAGGCTGTCTCGTCTCGTCTCGCACGCGTGCCGCCACCATGGATACCTACGCCGGAGCCTACGACAGAC
AGAGCCGGGAGAGAGAGAACAGCAGCGCCGCCAGCCCCGCCACCCAGAGAAGCGCCAACGAGGATAAGGC
CGCCGATCTGCAGAGAGAGGTGGAGAGGGACGGCGGCAGATTCAGATTTGTGGGCCACTTCAGCGAGGCC
CCTGGCACCAGCGCCTTCGGCACCGCCGAGAGACCCGAGTTCGAGAGAATCCTGAACGAGTGTAGGGCCG
GCAGGCTGAACATGATCATCGTGTACGACGTGTCCCGGTTCAGCAGGCTGAAGGTGATGGACGCCATCCC
TATCGTGTCCGAGCTGCTGGCCCTGGGCGTGACCATCGTGTCCACCCAGGAAGGCGTCTTTAGACAGGGC
AACGTGATGGACCTGATCCACCTGATCATGAGGCTGGACGCCAGCCACAAGGAGAGCAGCCTGAAGAGCG
CCAAGATCCTGGACACCAAGAACCTGCAGAGGGAGCTGGGCGGCTATGTGGGCGGCAAGGCCCCCTACGG
CTTCGAGCTGGTGTCCGAGACCAAGGAGATCACCCGGAACGGCAGGATGGTGAACGTGGTGATCAACAAG
CTGGCCCACAGCACCACCCCCCTGACCGGCCCCTTCGAGTTTGAGCCCGACGTGATCAGGTGGTGGTGGC
GGGAGATCAAGACCCACAAGCACCTGCCTTTCAAGCCCTCCGGAGGGTCTGGCTCCGGATCAAGTGGTGG
CAGCGGTACCATCCTCTGGCATGAGATGTGGCATGAAGGCCTGGAAGAGGCATCTCGTTTGTACTTTGGG
GAAAGGAACGTGAAAGGCATGTTTGAGGTGCTGGAGCCCTTGCATGCTATGATGGAACGGGGCCCCCAGA
CTCTGAAGGAAACATCCTTTAATCAGGCCTATGGTCGAGATTTAATGGAGGCCCAAGAGTGGTGCAGGAA
GTACATGAAATCAGGGAATGTCAAGGACCTCCTCCAAGCCTGGGACCTCTATTATCATGTGTTCCGACGA
ATCTCACCCAAGAAAAAGCGGAAGGTGTGAGAATTCCTGTGCCTTCTAGTTGCCAGCCATCTGTTGTTTG
CCCCTCCCCCGTGCCTTCCTTGACCCTGGAAGGTGCCACTCCCACTGTCCTTTCCTAATAAAATGAGGAA
ATTGCATCGCATTGTCTGAGTAGGTGTCATTCTATTCTGGGGGGTGGGGTGGGGCAGGACAGCAAGGGGG
AGGATTGGGAAGACAATAGCAGGCATGCTGGGGATGCGGTGGGCTCTATGGCTTCTGAGGCGGAAAGAAC
CAGCTGGGGCTCTAGGGGGTATCCCCACGCGCCCTGTAGCGTGTACCGCTGGGAGTTCGTAGACGGAAAC
AAACGCAGAATCCAAGCGCGGCCGCCCAGGATACATAGATTACCACAACTCCGAGCCCTTCCACCGCTAG
CGCACTCCTCAGGTGCAGGCTGCCTATCAGAAGGTGGTGGCTGGTGTGGCCAATGCCCTGGCTCACAAAT
ACCACTGAGATCTTTTTCCCTCTGCCAAAAATTATGGGGACATCATGAAGCCCCTTGAGCATCTGACTTC
TGGCTAATAAAGGAAATTTATTTTCATTGCAATAGTGTGTTGGAATTTTTTGTGTCTCTCACTCGGAAGG
ACATATGGGAGGGCAAATCATTTAAAACATCAGAATGAGTATTTGGTTTAGAGTTTGGCAACATATGCCC
ATATGCTGGCTGCCATGAACAAAGGTTGGCTATAAAGAGGTCATCAGTATATGAAACAGCCCCCTGCTGT
CCATTCCTTATTCCATAGAAAAGCCTTGACTTGAGGTTAGATTTTTTTTATATTTTGTTTTGTGTTATTT
TTTTCTTTAACATCCCTAAAATTTTCCTTACATGTTTTACTAGCCAGATTTTTCCTCCTCTCCTGACTAC
TCCCAGTCATAGCTGTCCCTCTTCTCTTATGGAGATCCCTCGACCTGCAG
Features (pLannotate 1.2.2; 19 found; start..end, strand, type, name):
     46..62      -  protein_bind   lac operator: The lac repressor binds to the lac operator to inhibit transcription in E. coli. This inhibition can be relieved by adding lactose or isopropyl-β-D-thiogalactopyranoside (IPTG). lac repressor encoded by lacI
     70..100     -  promoter       lac promoter: promoter for the E. coli lac operon
    115..136     -  protein_bind   CAP binding site: CAP binding activates transcription in the presence of cAMP. E. coli catabolite activator protein
    149..188     -  CDS            lacI (fragment): lac repressor; lacI; The lac repressor binds to the lac operator to inhibit transcription in E. coli. This inhibition can be relieved by adding lactose or isopropyl-β-D-thiogalactopyranoside (IPTG).
    195..217     +  promoter       SV40 promoter (fragment): SV40 enhancer and early promoter
    221..355     +  rep_origin     SV40 ori: SV40 origin of replication
    375..509     +  polyA_signal   SV40 poly(A) signal: SV40 polyadenylation signal
    511..565     -  CDS            lacI (fragment): lac repressor; lacI; The lac repressor binds to the lac operator to inhibit transcription in E. coli. This inhibition can be relieved by adding lactose or isopropyl-β-D-thiogalactopyranoside (IPTG).
    748..1336    -  rep_origin     ori: high-copy-number ColE1/pMB1/pBR322/pUC origin of replication
   1507..2367    -  CDS            AmpR: β-lactamase; bla; confers resistance to ampicillin, carbenicillin, and related antibiotics
   2368..2472    -  promoter       AmpR promoter: bla
   2503..2882    +  enhancer       CMV enhancer: human cytomegalovirus immediate early enhancer
   2884..3159    +  promoter       chicken β-actin promoter: No description available
   3160..4175    +  intron         chimeric intron: chimera between introns from chicken β-actin and rabbit β-globin
   5051..5326    +  CDS            FRB*: T2098L mutant of FKBP-rapamycin binding domain of human FRAP binds synthetic ligands such as AP21967
   5357..5581    +  polyA_signal   bGH poly(A) signal: bovine growth hormone polyadenylation signal
   5585..5606    +  promoter       SV40 promoter (fragment): SV40 enhancer and early promoter
   5744..5815    +  CDS            HBB (fragment): HBB_PONPY - Experimental evidence at transcript level: Swiss-Prot protein existence level 2. Involved in oxygen transport from the lung to the various peripheral tissues. From Pongo pygmaeus (Bornean orangutan).
   5886..5941    +  polyA_signal   β-globin poly(A) signal: rabbit β-globin polyadenylation signal (Gil and Proudfoot, 1987)
