[The description below was written by a language model from this plasmid's Addgene catalogue record and pLannotate feature annotations shown in this document.]
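Description:
pBW1340_pCAG-PV1-PhiC31-N233-L1-FRB-NLS-BGHpA is a 6.3 kb mammalian expression plasmid built on the pCAGGS backbone that encodes one half of a chemically inducible split recombinase. It is propagated in E. coli through a high-copy ColE1/pUC-type origin and selected with ampicillin via the β-lactamase gene. The backbone also carries remnants typical of pCAGGS: lac promoter/operator and lacI fragments, an SV40 origin with an SV40 poly(A) signal, and a leftover rabbit β-globin fragment and poly(A) signal downstream of the expression cassette.

The payload is driven by the CAG promoter, annotated here as the CMV immediate-early enhancer, the chicken β-actin promoter and the chimeric β-actin/β-globin intron, which together give strong, broadly active transcription in mammalian cells. The open reading frame encodes the N-terminal portion of PhiC31 serine integrase, up to residue 233. According to the construct name, this is joined through a linker (L1) to an FRB domain and a C-terminal nuclear localization signal, and transcription terminates at a bovine growth hormone poly(A) signal. The automated annotation does not label the integrase fragment or the NLS. It does identify the FRB segment as the T2098L variant, a form known to bind rapamycin analogues. The meaning of "PV1" in the name is not explained in the record.

FRB serves as a chemically induced dimerization domain. The plasmid is presumably meant to be co-expressed with a partner construct carrying the complementary C-terminal integrase fragment fused to FRB's dimerization partner, though that partner is not described here. Adding the dimerizing ligand would then reconstitute integrase activity. Such constructs are used for drug-gated control of site-specific recombination in mammalian synthetic biology.
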