Addgene plasmid #108789: pBW1340_pCAG-PV1-PhiC31-N233-L1-FRB-NLS-BGHpA
Purpose: Expresses N-terminus to aa233 of PhiC31 integrase fused to FRB CID
Depositing lab: Wilson Wong. Depositing organization: Boston University Main Campus. Publication: High-performance chemical- and light-inducible recombinases in mammalian cells and mice. Weinberg BH, Cho JH, Agarwal Y, Pham NTH, Caraballo LD, Walkosz M, Ortega C, Trexler M, Tague N, Law B, Benman WKJ, Letendre J, Beal J, Wong WW. Nat Commun. 2019 Oct 24;10(1):4845. doi: 10.1038/s41467-019-12800-7. PubMed 31649244.
Backbone
  Vector backbone: pCAGGS
  Vector type: Mammalian Expression, Cre/Lox, Synthetic Biology
Growth in bacteria
  Bacterial resistance: Ampicillin, 100 μg/mL
  Growth temperature: 37°C
  Growth strain: NEB Stable
  Copy number: High Copy
Gene/Insert
  Gene/Insert name: PhiC31 integrase fragment N-terminus to aa233
  Species: Synthetic
  Promoter: pCAG
  Tag / fusion protein: FRB,NLS (C terminal on insert)
  Cloning method: Restriction Enzyme; 5′ cloning site MluI (not destroyed); 3′ cloning site BspEI (not destroyed)
Terms and licenses: Academic/Nonprofit Terms; Industry Terms: Not Available to Industry
Depositor comments: Please visit https://www.biorxiv.org/content/10.1101/747121v1 for bioRxiv preprint.
How to cite: pBW1340_pCAG-PV1-PhiC31-N233-L1-FRB-NLS-BGHpA was a gift from Wilson Wong (Addgene plasmid # 108789 ; http://n2t.net/addgene:108789 ; RRID:Addgene_108789)
