>Addgene plasmid #108789 | pBW1340_pCAG-PV1-PhiC31-N233-L1-FRB-NLS-BGHpA | addgene partial sequence | sequence record 217323 | Addgene Partial NGS Result
TGCACCCCCCTCCCCGAGTTGCTGAGCACGGCCCGGCTTCGGGTGCGGGGCTCCGTACGGGGCGTGGCGC
GGGGCTCGCCGTGCCGGGCGGGGGGTGGCGGCAGGTGGGGGTGCCGGGCGGGGCGGGGCCGCCTCGGGCC
GGGGAGGGCTCGGGGGAGGGGCGCGGCGGCCCCCGGAGCGCCGGCGGCTGTCGAGGCGCGGCGAGCCGCA
GCCATTGCCTTTTATGGTAATCGTGCGAGAGGGCGCAGGGACTTCCTTTGTCCCAAATCTGTGCGGAGCC
GAAATCTGGGAGGCGCCGCCGCACCCCCTCTAGCGGGCGCGGGGCGAAGCGGTGCGGCGCCGGCAGGAAG
GAAATGGGCGGGGAGGGCCTTCGTGCGTCGCCGCGCCGCCGTCCCCTTCTCCCTCTCCAGCCTCGGGGCT
GTCCGCGGGGGGACGGCTGCCTTCGGGGGGGACGGGGCAGGGCGGGGTTCGGCTTCTGGCGTGTGACCGG
CGGCTCTAGAGCCTCTGCTAACCATGTTCATGCCTTCTTCTTTTTCCTACAGCTCCTGGGCAACGTGCTG
GTTATTGTGCTGTCTCATCATTTTGGCAAAGAATTGATTAATTCGAGCGAAGGCGCGCCCATTACTCGCA
TCCATTCTCAGGCTGTCTCGTCTCGTCTCGCACGCGTGCCGCCACCATGGATACCTACGCCGGAGCCTAC
GACAGACAGAGCCGGGAGAGAGAGAACAGCAGCGCCGCCAGCCCCGCCACCCAGAGAAGCGCCAACGAGG
ATAAGGCCGCCGATCTGCAGAGAGAGGTGGAGAGGGACGGCGGCAGATTCAGATTTGTGGGCCACTTCAG
CGAGGCCCCTGGCACCAGCGCCTTCGGCACCGCCGAGAGACCCGAGTTCGAGAGAATCCTGAACGAGTGT
AGGGCCGGCAGGCTGAACATGATCATCGTGTACGACGTGTCCCGGTTCAGCAGGCTGAAGGTGATGGACG
CCATCCCTATCGTGTCCGAGCTGCTGGCCCTGGGCGTGACCATCGTGTCCACCCAGGAAGGCGTCTTTAG
ACAGGGCAACGTGATGGACCTGATCCACCTGATCATGAGGCTGGACGCCAGCCACAAGGAGAGCAGCCTG
AAGAGCGCCAAGATCCTGGACACCAAGAACCTGCAGAGGGAGCTGGGCGGCTATGTGGGCGGCAAGGCCC
CCTACGGCTTCGAGCTGGTGTCCGAGACCAAGGAGATCACCCGGAACGGCAGGATGGTGAACGTGGTGAT
CAACAAGCTGGCCCACAGCACCACCCCCCTGACCGGCCCCTTCGAGTTTGAGCCCGACGTGATCAGGTGG
TGGTGGCGGGAGATCAAGACCCACAAGCACCTGCCTTTCAAGCCCTCCGGAGGGTCTGGCTCCGGATCAA
GTGGTGGCAGCGGTACCATCCTCTGGCATGAGATGTGGCATGAAGGCCTGGAAGAGGCATCTCGTTTGTA
CTTTGGGGAAAGGAACGTGAAAGGCATGTTTGAGGTGCTGGAGCCCTTGCATGCTATGATGGAACGGGGC
CCCCAGACTCTGAAGGAAACATCCTTTAATCAGGCCTATGGTCGAGATTTAATGGAGGCCCAAGAGTGGT
GCAGGAAGTACATGAAATCAGGGAATGTCAAGGACCTCCTCCAAGCCTGGGACCTCTATTATCATGTGTT
CCGACGAATCTCACCCAAGAAAAAGCGGAAGGTGTGAGAATTCCTGTGCCTTCTAGTTGCCAGCCATCTG
TTGTTTGCCCCTCCCCCGTGCCTTCCTTGACCCTGGAAGGTGCCACTCCCACTGTCCTTTCCTAATAAAA
TGAGGAAATTGCATCGCATTGTCTGAGTAGGTGTCATTCTATTCTGGGGGGTGGGGTGGGGCAGGACAGC
AAGGGGGAGGATTGGGAAGACAATAGCAGGCATGCTGGGGATGCGGTGGGCTCTATGGCTTCTGAGGCGG
AAAGAACCAGCTGGGGCTCTAGGGGGTATCCCCACGCGCCCTGTAGCGTGTACCGCTGGGAGTTCGTAGA
CGGAAACAAACGCAGAATCCAAGCGCGGCCGCCCAGGATACATAGATTACCACAACTCCGAGCCCTTCCA
CCGCTAGCGCACTCCTCAGGTGCAGGCTGCCTATCAGAAGGTGGTGGCTGGTGTGGCCAATGCCCTGGCT
CACAAATACCACTGAGATCTTTTTCCCTCTGCCAAAAATTATGGGGACATCATGAAGCCCCTTGAGCATC
TGACTTCTGGCTAATAAAGGAAATTTATTTTCATTGCAATAGTGTGTTGGAATTTTTTGTGTCTCTCACT
CGGAAGGACATATGGGAGGGCAAATCATTTAAAACATCAGAATGAGTATTTGGTTTAGAGTTTGGCAACA
TATGCCCATATGCTGGCTGCCATGAACAAAGGTTGGCTATAAAGAGGTCATCAGTATATGAAACAGCCCC
CTGCTGTCCATTCCTTATTCCATAGAAAAGCCTTGACTTGAGGTTAGATTTTTTTTATATTTTGTTTTGT
GTTATTTTTTTCTTTAACATCCCTAAAATTTTCCTTACATGTTTTACTAGCCAGATTTTTCCTCCTCTCC
TGACTACTCCCAGTCATAGCTGTCCCTCTTCTCTTATGGAGATCCCTCGACCTGCAGCCCAAGCTTGGCG
TAATCATGGTCATAGCTGTTTCCTGTGTGAAATTGTTATCCGCTCACAATTCCACACAACATACGAGCCG
GAAGCATAAAGTGTAAAGCCTGGGGTGCCTAATGAGTGAGCTAACTCACATTAATTGCGTTGCGCTCACT
GCCCGCTTTCCAGTCGGGAAACCTGTCGTGCCAGCGGATCCGCATCTCAATTAGTCAGCAACCATAGTCC
CGCCCCTAACTCCGCCCAGTTCCGCCCATTCTCCGCCCCATGGCTGACTAATTTTTTTTATTTATGCAGA
GGCCGAGGCCGCCTCGGCCTCTGAGCTATTCCAGAAGTAGTGAGGAGGCTTTTTTGGAGGCCTAGGCTTT
TGCAAAAAGCTAACTTGTTTATTGCAGCTTATAATGGTTACAAATAAAGCAATAGCATCACAAATTTCAC
AAATAAAGCATTTTTTTCACTGCATTCTAGTTGTGGTTTGTCCAAACTCATCAATGTATCTTATCATGTC
TGGATCCGCTGCATTAATGAATCGGCCAACGCGCGGGGAGAGGCGGTTTGCGTATTGGGCGCTCTTCCGC
TTCCTCGCTCACTGACTCGCTGCGCTCGGTCGTTCGGCTGCGGCGAGCGGTATCAGCTCACTCAAAGGCG
GTAATACGGTTATCCACAGAATCAGGGGATAACGCAGGAAAGAACATGTGAGCAAAAGGCCAGCAAAAGG
CCAGGAACCGTAAAAAGGCCGCGTTGCTGGCGTTTTTCCATAGGCTCCGCCCCCCTGACGAGCATCACAA
AAATCGACGCTCAAGTCAGAGGTGGCGAAACCCGACAGGACTATAAAGATACCAGGCGTTTCCCCCTGGA
AGCTCCCTCGTGCGCTCTCCTGTTCCGACCCTGCCGCTTACCGGATACCTGTCCGCCTTTCTCCCTTCGG
GAAGCGTGGCGCTTTCTCATAGCTCACGCTGTAGGTATCTCAGTTCGGTGTAGGTCGTTCGCTCCAAGCT
GGGCTGTGTGCACGAACCCCCCGTTCAGCCCGACCGCTGCGCCTTATCCGGTAACTATCGTCTTGAGTCC
AACCCGGTAAGACACGACTTATCGCCACTGGCAGCAGCCACTGGTAACAGGATTAGCAGAGCGAGGTATG
TAGGCGGTGCTACAGAGTTCTTGAAGTGGTGGCCTAACTACGGCTACACTAGAAGAACAGTATTTGGTAT
CTGCGCTCTGCTGAAGCCAGTTACCTTCGGAAAAAGAGTTGGTAGCTCTTGATCCGGCAAACAAACCACC
GCTGGTAGCGGTGGTTTTTTTGTTTGCAAGCAGCAGATTACGCGCAGAAAAAAAGGATCTCAAGAAGATC
CTTTGATCTTTTCTACGGGGTCTGACGCTCAGTGGAACGAAAACTCACGTTAAGGGATTTTGGTCATGAG
ATTATCAAAAAGGATCTTCACCTAGATCCTTTTAAATTAAAAATGAAGTTTTAAATCAATCTAAAGTATA
TATGAGTAAACTTGGTCTGACAGTTACCAATGCTTAATCAGTGAGGCACCTATCTCAGCGATCTGTCTAT
TTCGTTCATCCATAGTTGCCTGACTCCCCGTCGTGTAGATAACTACGATACGGGAGGGCTTACCATCTGG
CCCCAGTGCTGCAATGATACCGCGAGACCCACGCTCACCGGCTCCAGATTTATCAGCAATAAACCAGCCA
GCCGGAAGGGCCGAGCGCAGAAGTGGTCCTGCAACTTTATCCGCCTCCATCCAGTCTATTAATTGTTGCC
GGGAAGCTAGAGTAAGTAGTTCGCCAGTTAATAGTTTGCGCAACGTTGTTGCCATTGCTACAGGCATCGT
GGTGTCACGCTCGTCGTTTGGTATGGCTTCATTCAGCTCCGGTTCCCAACGATCAAGGCGAGTTACATGA
TCCCCCATGTTGTGCAAAAAAGCGGTTAGCTCCTTCGGTCCTCCGATCGTTGTCAGAAGTAAGTTGGCCG
CAGTGTTATCACTCATGGTTATGGCAGCACTGCATAATTCTCTTACTGTCATGCCATCCGTAAGATGCTT
TTCTGTGACTGGTGAGTACTCAACCAAGTCATTCTGAGAATAGTGTATGCGGCGACCGAGTTGCTCTTGC
CCGGCGTCAATACGGGATAATACCGCGCCACATAGCAGAACTTTAAAAGTGCTCATCATTGGAAAACGTT
CTTCGGGGCGAAAACTCTCAAGGATCTTACCGCTGTTGAGATCCAGTTCGATGTAACCCACTCGTGCACC
CAACTGATCTTCAGCATCTTTTACTTTCACCAGCGTTTCTGGGTGAGCAAAAACAGGAAGGCAAAATGCC
GCAAAAAAGGGAATAAGGGCGACACGGAAATGTTGAATACTCATACTCTTCCTTTTTCAATATTATTGAA
GCATTTATCAGGGTTATTGTCTCATGAGCGGATACATATTTGAATGTATTTAGAAAAATAAACAAATAGG
GGTTCCGCGCACATTTCCCCGAAAAGTGCCACCTGGGTCGACATTGATTATTGACTAGTTATTAATAGTA
ATCAATTACGGGGTCATTAGTTCATAGCCCATATATGGAGTTCCGCGTTACATAACTTACGGTAAATGGC
CCGCCTGGCTGACCGCCCAACGACCCCCGCCCATTGACGTCAATAATGACGTATGTTCCCATAGTAACGC
CAATAGGGACTTTCCATTGACGTCAATGGGTGGAGTATTTACGGTAAACTGCCCACTTGGCAGTACATCA
AGTGTATCATATGCCAAGTACGCCCCCTATTGACGTCAATGACGGTAAATGGCCCGCCTGGCATTATGCC
CAGTACATGACCTTATGGGACTTTCCTACTTGGCAGTACATCTACGTATTAGTCATCGCTATTACCATGG
TCGAGGTGAGCCCCACGTTCTGCTTCACTCTCCCCATCTCCCCCCCCTCCCCACCCCCAATTTTGTATTT
ATTTATTTTTTAATTATTTTGTGCAGCGATGGGGGCGGGGGGG
